Addgene plasmid #245043: LAMP1 3xFlag twin strep
Purpose: Lysosomal purification of lysosome marker LAMP1-3xFlag-twin-strep
Depositing lab: Thomas Martin. Depositing organization: University of Wisconsin, Madison.
Backbone
  Vector backbone: N1
  Vector type: Mammalian Expression
Growth in bacteria
  Bacterial resistance: Kanamycin, 50 μg/mL
  Growth temperature: 37°C
  Growth strain: DH5alpha
  Copy number: High Copy
Gene/Insert
  Gene/Insert name: LAMP1
  Species: H. sapiens (human)
  Entrez Gene: LAMP1 (a.k.a. CD107a, LAMPA, LGP120)
  Tag / fusion protein: 3xFlag-twin-strep (C terminal on insert)
  Cloning method: Restriction Enzyme; 5′ cloning site Unknown (unknown if destroyed)
Terms and licenses: Academic/Nonprofit Terms; Industry Terms: Not Available to Industry
How to cite: LAMP1 3xFlag twin strep was a gift from Thomas Martin (Addgene plasmid # 245043 ; http://n2t.net/addgene:245043 ; RRID:Addgene_245043)
