[The description below was written by a language model from this plasmid's Addgene catalogue record and pLannotate feature annotations shown in this document.]
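Description:
LAMP1 3xFlag twin strep is a 5,464-bp mammalian expression plasmid built on an N1-type backbone, encoding human LAMP1 (also known as CD107a), a standard lysosomal membrane marker, with affinity tags fused to its C terminus. The LAMP1 coding sequence sits just downstream of a residual multiple cloning site and is transcribed from the human cytomegalovirus immediate early enhancer and promoter, with an SV40 polyadenylation signal terminating the transcript. According to the catalogue entry the tag is a 3xFLAG epitope followed by a Twin-Strep-tag. The automated annotation detects only partial matches to a FLAG repeat and to the Twin-Strep-tag in this region, which is consistent with the stated design but does not independently confirm every repeat. The short large T antigen, ble and bGH poly(A) fragments called in the table are likely small backbone remnants or partial matches rather than functional elements.

For propagation in bacteria the plasmid carries a high-copy ColE1/pUC-type origin and is selected with kanamycin. An f1 origin is also present, which permits single-stranded DNA production. The NeoR/KanR gene (aminoglycoside phosphotransferase from Tn5) is preceded by both a bacterial bla promoter and the SV40 enhancer/early promoter and followed by an HSV TK polyadenylation signal, so the same marker gives kanamycin resistance in E. coli and can confer G418 resistance in transfected mammalian cells.

The stated purpose is lysosomal purification. Because the C-terminal tail of LAMP1 faces the cytosol, the FLAG and Strep tags should be exposed on the outer surface of lysosomes, allowing capture with anti-FLAG antibody or Strep-Tactin resin. The 5′ cloning site is not recorded.
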