Features (pLannotate 1.2.2; 17 found; start..end, strand, type, name):
      1..304     +  enhancer       CMV enhancer: human cytomegalovirus immediate early enhancer
    305..508     +  promoter       CMV promoter: human cytomegalovirus (CMV) immediate early promoter
    531..584     +  misc_feature   MCS (fragment): multiple cloning site
    585..1835    +  CDS            LAMP1: LAMP1_HUMAN - Experimental evidence at protein level: Swiss-Prot protein existence level 1. (Microbial infection) Acts as a receptor for Lassa virus protein. From Homo sapiens (Human).
   1905..1926    +  CDS            2xFLAG (fragment): two tandem FLAG® epitope tags
   1992..2056    +  CDS            Twin-Strep-tag (fragment): two Strep-Tag®II moieties connected by a linker for enhanced binding to Strep-Tactin®, an engineered form of streptavidin (Schmidt et al., 2013)
   2086..2169    +  CDS            large T antigen (fragment): large T antigen from SV40 (simian virus 40)
   2192..2313    +  polyA_signal   SV40 poly(A) signal: SV40 polyadenylation signal
   2347..2775    -  rep_origin     f1 ori (sequence partly withheld): f1 bacteriophage origin of replication; arrow indicates direction of (+) strand synthesis
   2802..2906    +  promoter       AmpR promoter: bla
   2908..3265    +  promoter       SV40 promoter: SV40 enhancer and early promoter
   3300..4094    +  CDS            NeoR/KanR: aminoglycoside phosphotransferase from Tn5; aph(3')-II (or nptII); confers resistance to neomycin, kanamycin, and G418 (Geneticin®)
   4115..4267    +  CDS            ble (fragment): BLE_KLEPN - Experimental evidence at protein level: Swiss-Prot protein existence level 1. Binding protein with a strong affinity to the bleomycin family of antibiotics. Binds to CL990; an antimitotic-antibiotic compound. From Klebsiella pneumoniae.
   4326..4373    +  polyA_signal   HSV TK poly(A) signal: herpes simplex virus thymidine kinase polyadenylation signal (Cole and Stacy, 1985)
   4464..4480    -  polyA_signal   bGH poly(A) signal (fragment): bovine growth hormone polyadenylation signal
   4702..5290    +  rep_origin     ori: high-copy-number ColE1/pMB1/pBR322/pUC origin of replication
   5405..5464    +  enhancer       CMV enhancer (fragment): human cytomegalovirus immediate early enhancer
>Addgene plasmid #245043 | LAMP1 3xFlag twin strep | addgene full sequence | sequence record 487628 | Addgene NGS Result
CGTTACATAACTTACGGTAAATGGCCCGCCTGGCTGACCGCCCAACGACCCCCGCCCATTGACGTCAATA
ATGACGTATGTTCCCATAGTAACGCCAATAGGGACTTTCCATTGACGTCAATGGGTGGAGTATTTACGGT
AAACTGCCCACTTGGCAGTACATCAAGTGTATCATATGCCAAGTACGCCCCCTATTGACGTCAATGACGG
TAAATGGCCCGCCTGGCATTATGCCCAGTACATGACCTTATGGGACTTTCCTACTTGGCAGTACATCTAC
GTATTAGTCATCGCTATTACCATGGTGATGCGGTTTTGGCAGTACATCAATGGGCGTGGATAGCGGTTTG
ACTCACGGGGATTTCCAAGTCTCCACCCCATTGACGTCAATGGGAGTTTGTTTTGGCACCAAAATCAACG
GGACTTTCCAAAATGTCGTAACAACTCCGCCCCATTGACGCAAATGGGCGGTAGGCGTGTACGGTGGGAG
GTCTATATAAGCAGAGCTGGTTTAGTGAACCGTCAGATCCGCTAGCGCTACCGGACTCAGATCTCGAGCT
CAAGCTTCGAATTCTGCAGTCGACATGGCGGCCCCCGGCAGCGCCCGGCGACCCCTGCTGCTGCTACTGC
TGTTGCTGCTGCTCGGCCTCATGCATTGTGCGTCAGCAGCAATGTTTATGGTGAAAAATGGCAACGGGAC
CGCGTGCATAATGGCCAACTTCTCTGCTGCCTTCTCAGTGAACTACGACACCAAGAGTGGCCCTAAGAAC
ATGACCTTTGACCTGCCATCAGATGCCACAGTGGTGCTCAACCGCAGCTCCTGTGGAAAAGAGAACACTT
CTGACCCCAGTCTCGTGATTGCTTTTGGAAGAGGACATACACTCACTCTCAATTTCACGAGAAATGCAAC
ACGTTACAGCGTCCAGCTCATGAGTTTTGTTTATAACTTGTCAGACACACACCTTTTCCCCAATGCGAGC
TCCAAAGAAATCAAGACTGTGGAATCTATAACTGACATCAGGGCAGATATAGATAAAAAATACAGATGTG
TTAGTGGCACCCAGGTCCACATGAACAACGTGACCGTAACGCTCCATGATGCCACCATCCAGGCGTACCT
TTCCAACAGCAGCTTCAGCAGGGGAGAGACACGCTGTGAACAAGACAGGCCTTCCCCAACCACAGCGCCC
CCTGCGCCACCCAGCCCCTCGCCCTCACCCGTGCCCAAGAGCCCCTCTGTGGACAAGTACAACGTGAGCG
GCACCAACGGGACCTGCCTGCTGGCCAGCATGGGGCTGCAGCTGAACCTCACCTATGAGAGGAAGGACAA
CACGACGGTGACAAGGCTTCTCAACATCAACCCCAACAAGACCTCGGCCAGCGGGAGCTGCGGCGCCCAC
CTGGTGACTCTGGAGCTGCACAGCGAGGGCACCACCGTCCTGCTCTTCCAGTTCGGGATGAATGCAAGTT
CTAGCCGGTTTTTCCTACAAGGAATCCAGTTGAATACAATTCTTCCTGACGCCAGAGACCCCGCCTTTAA
AGCTGCCAACGGCTCCCTGCGAGCGCTGCAGGCCACAGTCGGCAATTCCTACAAGTGCAACGCGGAGGAG
CACGTCCGTGTCACGAAGGCGTTTTCAGTCAATATATTCAAAGTGTGGGTCCAGGCTTTCAAGGTGGAAG
GTGGCCAGTTTGGCTCTGTGGAGGAGTGTCTGCTGGACGAGAACAGCATGCTGATCCCCATCGCTGTGGG
TGGTGCCCTGGCGGGGCTGGTCCTCATCGTCCTCATCGCCTACCTCGTCGGCAGGAAGAGGAGTCACGCA
GGCTACCAGACTATCAAGGATCCAGGCTCGGGCTCCGGAGACTACAAGGACCATGACGGTGACTATAAGG
ACCACGACATCGACTACAAAGATGATGATGATAAGGGCAAGGGAGGTTCTGGTGAGAATCTCTACTTCCA
ATCTGGTGCTAGCGCATGGAGTCATCCTCAATTCGAGAAAGGTGGAGGTTCTGGCGGTGGATCGGGAGGT
TCAGCGTGGAGCCACCCGCAGTTCGAAAAATAAAAGTAAAGCGGCCGCGACTCTAGATCATAATCAGCCA
TACCACATTTGTAGAGGTTTTACTTGCTTTAAAAAACCTCCCACACCTCCCCCTGAACCTGAAACATAAA
ATGAATGCAATTGTTGTTGTTAACTTGTTTATTGCAGCTTATAATGGTTACAAATAAAGCAATAGCATCA
CAAATTTCACAAATAAAGCATTTTTTTCACTGCATTCTAGTTGTGGTTTGTCCAAACTCATCAATGTATC
TTAAGGCGTAAATTGTAAGCGTTAATATTTTGTTAAAATTCGCGTTAAATTTTTGTTAAATCAGCTCATT
TTTTAACCAATAGGCCGAAATCGGCAAAATCCCTTATAAATCAAAAGAATAGACCGAGATAGGGT
[37 nt withheld, positions 2446-2482]
AAAGAACGTGGACTCCAACGTCAAAGG
[49 nt withheld, positions 2510-2558]
T
[91 nt withheld, positions 2560-2650]
G
[124 nt withheld, positions 2652-2775]
CAGGTGGCACTTTTCGGGGAAATGTGCGCGGAACCCCTATTTGTTTATTTTTCTAAATACATTCAAATAT
GTATCCGCTCATGAGACAATAACCCTGATAAATGCTTCAATAATATTGAAAAAGGAAGAGTCCTGAGGCG
GAAAGAACCAGCTGTGGAATGTGTGTCAGTTAGGGTGTGGAAAGTCCCCAGGCTCCCCAGCAGGCAGAAG
TATGCAAAGCATGCATCTCAATTAGTCAGCAACCAGGTGTGGAAAGTCCCCAGGCTCCCCAGCAGGCAGA
AGTATGCAAAGCATGCATCTCAATTAGTCAGCAACCATAGTCCCGCCCCTAACTCCGCCCATCCCGCCCC
TAACTCCGCCCAGTTCCGCCCATTCTCCGCCCCATGGCTGACTAATTTTTTTTATTTATGCAGAGGCCGA
GGCCGCCTCGGCCTCTGAGCTATTCCAGAAGTAGTGAGGAGGCTTTTTTGGAGGCCTAGGCTTTTGCAAA
GATCGATCAAGAGACAGGATGAGGATCGTTTCGCATGATTGAACAAGATGGATTGCACGCAGGTTCTCCG
GCCGCTTGGGTGGAGAGGCTATTCGGCTATGACTGGGCACAACAGACAATCGGCTGCTCTGATGCCGCCG
TGTTCCGGCTGTCAGCGCAGGGGCGCCCGGTTCTTTTTGTCAAGACCGACCTGTCCGGTGCCCTGAATGA
ACTGCAAGACGAGGCAGCGCGGCTATCGTGGCTGGCCACGACGGGCGTTCCTTGCGCAGCTGTGCTCGAC
GTTGTCACTGAAGCGGGAAGGGACTGGCTGCTATTGGGCGAAGTGCCGGGGCAGGATCTCCTGTCATCTC
ACCTTGCTCCTGCCGAGAAAGTATCCATCATGGCTGATGCAATGCGGCGGCTGCATACGCTTGATCCGGC
TACCTGCCCATTCGACCACCAAGCGAAACATCGCATCGAGCGAGCACGTACTCGGATGGAAGCCGGTCTT
GTCGATCAGGATGATCTGGACGAAGAGCATCAGGGGCTCGCGCCAGCCGAACTGTTCGCCAGGCTCAAGG
CGAGCATGCCCGACGGCGAGGATCTCGTCGTGACCCATGGCGATGCCTGCTTGCCGAATATCATGGTGGA
AAATGGCCGCTTTTCTGGATTCATCGACTGTGGCCGGCTGGGTGTGGCGGACCGCTATCAGGACATAGCG
TTGGCTACCCGTGATATTGCTGAAGAGCTTGGCGGCGAATGGGCTGACCGCTTCCTCGTGCTTTACGGTA
TCGCCGCTCCCGATTCGCAGCGCATCGCCTTCTATCGCCTTCTTGACGAGTTCTTCTGAGCGGGACTCTG
GGGTTCGAAATGACCGACCAAGCGACGCCCAACCTGCCATCACGAGATTTCGATTCCACCGCCGCCTTCT
ATGAAAGGTTGGGCTTCGGAATCGTTTTCCGGGACGCCGGCTGGATGATCCTCCAGCGCGGGGATCTCAT
GCTGGAGTTCTTCGCCCACCCTAGGGGGAGGCTAACTGAAACACGGAAGGAGACAATACCGGAAGGAACC
CGCGCTATGACGGCAATAAAAAGACAGAATAAAACGCACGGTGTTGGGTCGTTTGTTCATAAACGCGGGG
TTCGGTCCCAGGGCTGGCACTCTGTCGATACCCCACCGAGACCCCATTGGGGCCAATACGCCCGCGTTTC
TTCCTTTTCCCCACCCCACCCCCCAAGTTCGGGTGAAGGCCCAGGGCTCGCAGCCAACGTCGGGGCGGCA
GGCCCTGCCATAGCCTCAGGTTACTCATATATACTTTAGATTGATTTAAAACTTCATTTTTAATTTAAAA
GGATCTAGGTGAAGATCCTTTTTGATAATCTCATGACCAAAATCCCTTAACGTGAGTTTTCGTTCCACTG
AGCGTCAGACCCCGTAGAAAAGATCAAAGGATCTTCTTGAGATCCTTTTTTTCTGCGCGTAATCTGCTGC
TTGCAAACAAAAAAACCACCGCTACCAGCGGTGGTTTGTTTGCCGGATCAAGAGCTACCAACTCTTTTTC
CGAAGGTAACTGGCTTCAGCAGAGCGCAGATACCAAATACTGTTCTTCTAGTGTAGCCGTAGTTAGGCCA
CCACTTCAAGAACTCTGTAGCACCGCCTACATACCTCGCTCTGCTAATCCTGTTACCAGTGGCTGCTGCC
AGTGGCGATAAGTCGTGTCTTACCGGGTTGGACTCAAGACGATAGTTACCGGATAAGGCGCAGCGGTCGG
GCTGAACGGGGGGTTCGTGCACACAGCCCAGCTTGGAGCGAACGACCTACACCGAACTGAGATACCTACA
GCGTGAGCTATGAGAAAGCGCCACGCTTCCCGAAGGGAGAAAGGCGGACAGGTATCCGGTAAGCGGCAGG
GTCGGAACAGGAGAGCGCACGAGGGAGCTTCCAGGGGGAAACGCCTGGTATCTTTATAGTCCTGTCGGGT
TTCGCCACCTCTGACTTGAGCGTCGATTTTTGTGATGCTCGTCAGGGGGGCGGAGCCTATGGAAAAACGC
CAGCAACGCGGCCTTTTTACGGTTCCTGGCCTTTTGCTGGCCTTTTGCTCACATGTTCTTTCCTGCGTTA
TCCCCTGATTCTGTGGATAACCGTATTACCGCCATGCATTAGTTATTAATAGTAATCAATTACGGGGTCA
TTAGTTCATAGCCCATATATGGAGTTCCG
